>Addgene plasmid #154573 | pEPYC0CM0416 | addgene full sequence | sequence record 326559 | Addgene NGS Result
ACGCTCAGTGGAACGAAAACTCACGTTAAGGGATTTTGGTCATGAGATTATCAAAAAGGATCTTCACCTA
GATCCTTTTAAATTAAAAATGAAGTTTTAAATCAATCTAAAGTATATATGAGTAAACTTGGTCTGACAGC
TCGAGGCTTGGATTCTCACCAATAAAAAACGCCCGGCGGCAACCGAGCGTTCTGAACAAATCCAGATGGA
GTTCTGAGGTCATTACTGGATCTATCAACAGGAGTCCAAGCGAGCTCGATATCAAATTACGCCCCGCCCT
GCCACTCATCGCAGTACTGTTGTAATTCATTAAGCATTCTGCCGACATGGAAGCCATCACAAACGGCATG
ATGAACCTGAATCGCCAGCGGCATCAGCACCTTGTCGCCTTGCGTATAATATTTGCCCATGGTGAAAACG
GGGGCGAAGAAGTTGTCCATATTGGCCACGTTTAAATCAAAACTGGTGAAACTCACCCAGGGATTGGCTG
AGACGAAAAACATATTCTCAATAAACCCTTTAGGGAAATAGGCCAGGTTTTCACCGTAACACGCCACATC
TTGCGAATATATGTGTAGAAACTGCCGGAAATCGTCGTGGTATTCACTCCAGAGCGATGAAAACGTTTCA
GTTTGCTCATGGAAAACGGTGTAACAAGGGTGAACACTATCCCATATCACCAGCTCACCGTCTTTCATTG
CCATACGAAATTCCGGATGAGCATTCATCAGGCGGGCAAGAATGTGAATAAAGGCCGGATAAAACTTGTG
CTTATTTTTCTTTACGGTCTTTAAAAAGGCCGTAATATCCAGCTGAACGGTCTGGTTATAGGTACATTGA
GCAACTGACTGAAATGCCTCAAAATGTTCTTTACGATGCCATTGGGATATATCAACGGTGGTATATCCAG
TGATTTTTTTCTCCATTTTAGCTTCCTTAGCTCCTGAAAATCTCGATAACTCAAAAAATACGCCCGGTAG
TGATCTTATTTCATTATGGTGAAAGTTGGAACCTCTTACGTGCCCGATCAACTCGAGTGCCACCTGACGT
CTAAGAAACCATTATTATCATGACATTAACCTATAAAAATAGGCGTATCACGAGGCAGAATTTCAGATAA
AAAAAATCCTTAGCTTTCGCTAAGGATGATTTCTGGAATTCGGTCTCAGGAGGGAGGCGTGTCGTTTTAG
TGAGGGTGGGAGCCACCACACATGTAGGCTATCAGCTTAGCAATCGAAAGGACAGTATGTGTACAGGGCT
CACTAGCAAGTGGATAAACTGGTACTTGTGTATGAAGATAAGATAATAATGTTGAAGATAAGATAGCAAG
ACCTCTACAACTGACGTAAGGGATGACGCACACTGCTAGGAGGACATGACGTAAGCCATGACGTCTACCG
ATGATGATCCTATATAAGGTTTTGCTATTCATTGAAAGCAGTAGTGACTGATTTGTATATATACTCGAGA
CCCTGCAGTCCGGCAAAAAAGGGCAAGGTGTCACCACCCTGCCCTTTTTCTTTAAAACCGAAAAGATTAC
TTCGCGTTATGCAGGCTTCCTCGCTCACTGACTCGCTGCGCTCGGTCGTTCGGCTGCGGCGAGCGGTATC
AGCTCACTCAAAGGCGGTAATACGGTTATCCACAGAATCAGGGGATAACGCAGGAAAGAACATGTGAGCA
AAAGGCCAGCAAAAGGCCAGGAACCGTAAAAAGGCCGCGTTGCTGGCGTTTTTCCACAGGCTCCGCCCCC
CTGACGAGCATCACAAAAATCGACGCTCAAGTCAGAGGTGGCGAAACCCGACAGGACTATAAAGATACCA
GGCGTTTCCCCCTGGAAGCTCCCTCGTGCGCTCTCCTGTTCCGACCCTGCCGCTTACCGGATACCTGTCC
GCCTTTCTCCCTTCGGGAAGCGTGGCGCTTTCTCATAGCTCACGCTGTAGGTATCTCAGTTCGGTGTAGG
TCGTTCGCTCCAAGCTGGGCTGTGTGCACGAACCCCCCGTTCAGCCCGACCGCTGCGCCTTATCCGGTAA
CTATCGTCTTGAGTCCAACCCGGTAAGACACGACTTATCGCCACTGGCAGCAGCCACTGGTAACAGGATT
AGCAGAGCGAGGTATGTAGGCGGTGCTACAGAGTTCTTGAAGTGGTGGCCTAACTACGGCTACACTAGAA
GAACAGTATTTGGTATCTGCGCTCTGCTGAAGCCAGTTACCTTCGGAAAAAGAGTTGGTAGCTCTTGATC
CGGCAAACAAACCACCGCTGGTAGCGGTGGTTTTTTTGTTTGCAAGCAGCAGATTACGCGCAGAAAAAAA
GGATCTCAAGAAGATCCTTTGATCTTTTCTACGGGGTCTG
Features (pLannotate 1.2.2; 7 found; start..end, strand, type, name):
    152..246     -  terminator     lambda t0 terminator: transcription terminator from phage lambda
    270..926     -  CDS            cat: CAT_ECOLX - Experimental evidence at protein level: Swiss-Prot protein existence level 1. This enzyme is an effector of chloramphenicol resistance in bacteria. From Escherichia coli. This protein is used as a marker in many commonly used cloning vectors, such as pACYC184.
    927..1024    -  promoter       cat promoter: promoter of the E. coli cat gene encoding chloramphenicol acetyltransferase
   1110..1153    -  terminator     bacterial terminator: putative bacterial transcription terminator
   1340..1362    +  promoter       CaMV 35S promoter (fragment): strong constitutive promoter from cauliflower mosaic virus
   1479..1536    +  terminator     his operon terminator: This putative transcriptin terminator from the E. coli his operon has a 2-bp deletion introduced during synthesis. Its efficiency has not been determined.
   1731..2319    -  rep_origin     ori: high-copy-number ColE1/pMB1/pBR322/pUC origin of replication
