[The description below was written by a language model from this plasmid's Addgene catalogue record and pLannotate feature annotations shown in this document.]
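Description:
pEPYC0CM0416 is a small (about 2.35 kb) Phytobrick Level 0 part plasmid for plant synthetic biology, built in the pUAP1 universal acceptor backbone. It is maintained in E. coli as a high-copy plasmid through a ColE1/pUC-type origin of replication. Selection is with chloramphenicol, conferred by the cat (chloramphenicol acetyltransferase) gene, which is driven by its native promoter and followed by the lambda t0 terminator. A putative bacterial terminator and a his operon terminator lie on either side of the insert region, an arrangement that generally serves to insulate a cloned part from read-through transcription in the bacterial host.

The insert is MinSyn_110, a fully synthetic sequence from a collection of rationally designed minimal synthetic promoters for plants. It was cloned into the acceptor using BpiI, a Type IIS enzyme, and both sites were destroyed in the process, as is usual for Golden Gate-style domestication of standard parts. The only feature annotated within the insert region is a very short match (roughly 20 nt) to the CaMV 35S promoter. This may correspond to a core promoter element derived from 35S, but the record does not describe the composition of MinSyn_110, its regulatory motifs or its expression strength.

The plasmid carries no coding sequence, reporter or plant selection marker, so it is not an expression or transformation vector in its own right. It serves as a storage and source vector, from which the promoter part is expected to be released and combined with other Level 0 parts, such as coding sequences and terminators, into transcriptional units in higher-level modular assemblies for plant expression.
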