Addgene plasmid #154573: pEPYC0CM0416
Purpose: Phytobricks Level 0 part
Depositing lab: Nicola Patron. Depositing organization: Earlham Institute. Publication: Rational design of minimal synthetic promoters for plants. Cai YM, Kallam K, Tidd H, Gendarini G, Salzman A, Patron NJ. Nucleic Acids Res. 2020 Aug 28. pii: 5897334. doi: 10.1093/nar/gkaa682. PubMed 32856047.
Backbone
  Vector backbone: pUAP1
  Vector type: Synthetic Biology
Growth in bacteria
  Bacterial resistance: Chloramphenicol, 25 μg/mL
  Growth temperature: 37°C
  Growth strain: NEB Stable
  Copy number: High Copy
Gene/Insert
  Gene/Insert name: MinSyn_110
  Species: Synthetic
  Cloning method: Restriction Enzyme; 5′ cloning site BpiI (destroyed during cloning); 3′ cloning site BpiI (destroyed during cloning)
Terms and licenses: Academic/Nonprofit Terms; Industry Terms: Not Available to Industry
Depositor comments: Please visit https://www.biorxiv.org/content/10.1101/2020.05.14.095406v1 for bioRxiv preprint.
How to cite: pEPYC0CM0416 was a gift from Nicola Patron (Addgene plasmid # 154573 ; http://n2t.net/addgene:154573 ; RRID:Addgene_154573)
